>Addgene plasmid #22260 | pLenti CMV p16 Neo (w111-1) | depositor full sequence | sequence record 10200 | Author sequence
CAGGTGGCACTTTTCGGGGAAATGTGCGCGGAACCCCTATTTGTTTATTTTTCTAAATACATTCAAATAT
GTATCCGCTCATGAGACAATAACCCTGATAAATGCTTCAATAATATTGAAAAAGGAAGAGTATGAGTATT
CAACATTTCCGTGTCGCCCTTATTCCCTTTTTTGCGGCATTTTGCCTTCCTGTTTTTGCTCACCCAGAAA
CGCTGGTGAAAGTAAAAGATGCTGAAGATCAGTTGGGTGCACGAGTGGGTTACATCGAACTGGATCTCAA
CAGCGGTAAGATCCTTGAGAGTTTTCGCCCCGAAGAACGTTTTCCAATGATGAGCACTTTTAAAGTTCTG
CTATGTGGCGCGGTATTATCCCGTATTGACGCCGGGCAAGAGCAACTCGGTCGCCGCATACACTATTCTC
AGAATGACTTGGTTGAGTACTCACCAGTCACAGAAAAGCATCTTACGGATGGCATGACAGTAAGAGAATT
ATGCAGTGCTGCCATAACCATGAGTGATAACACTGCGGCCAACTTACTTCTGACAACGATCGGAGGACCG
AAGGAGCTAACCGCTTTTTTGCACAACATGGGGGATCATGTAACTCGCCTTGATCGTTGGGAACCGGAGC
TGAATGAAGCCATACCAAACGACGAGCGTGACACCACGATGCCTGTAGCAATGGCAACAACGTTGCGCAA
ACTATTAACTGGCGAACTACTTACTCTAGCTTCCCGGCAACAATTAATAGACTGGATGGAGGCGGATAAA
GTTGCAGGACCACTTCTGCGCTCGGCCCTTCCGGCTGGCTGGTTTATTGCTGATAAATCTGGAGCCGGTG
AGCGTGGGTCTCGCGGTATCATTGCAGCACTGGGGCCAGATGGTAAGCCCTCCCGTATCGTAGTTATCTA
CACGACGGGGAGTCAGGCAACTATGGATGAACGAAATAGACAGATCGCTGAGATAGGTGCCTCACTGATT
AAGCATTGGTAACTGTCAGACCAAGTTTACTCATATATACTTTAGATTGATTTAAAACTTCATTTTTAAT
TTAAAAGGATCTAGGTGAAGATCCTTTTTGATAATCTCATGACCAAAATCCCTTAACGTGAGTTTTCGTT
CCACTGAGCGTCAGACCCCGTAGAAAAGATCAAAGGATCTTCTTGAGATCCTTTTTTTCTGCGCGTAATC
TGCTGCTTGCAAACAAAAAAACCACCGCTACCAGCGGTGGTTTGTTTGCCGGATCAAGAGCTACCAACTC
TTTTTCCGAAGGTAACTGGCTTCAGCAGAGCGCAGATACCAAATACTGTCCTTCTAGTGTAGCCGTAGTT
AGGCCACCACTTCAAGAACTCTGTAGCACCGCCTACATACCTCGCTCTGCTAATCCTGTTACCAGTGGCT
GCTGCCAGTGGCGATAAGTCGTGTCTTACCGGGTTGGACTCAAGACGATAGTTACCGGATAAGGCGCAGC
GGTCGGGCTGAACGGGGGGTTCGTGCACACAGCCCAGCTTGGAGCGAACGACCTACACCGAACTGAGATA
CCTACAGCGTGAGCTATGAGAAAGCGCCACGCTTCCCGAAGGGAGAAAGGCGGACAGGTATCCGGTAAGC
GGCAGGGTCGGAACAGGAGAGCGCACGAGGGAGCTTCCAGGGGGAAACGCCTGGTATCTTTATAGTCCTG
TCGGGTTTCGCCACCTCTGACTTGAGCGTCGATTTTTGTGATGCTCGTCAGGGGGGCGGAGCCTATGGAA
AAACGCCAGCAACGCGGCCTTTTTACGGTTCCTGGCCTTTTGCTGGCCTTTTGCTCACATGTTCTTTCCT
GCGTTATCCCCTGATTCTGTGGATAACCGTATTACCGCCTTTGAGTGAGCTGATACCGCTCGCCGCAGCC
GAACGACCGAGCGCAGCGAGTCAGTGAGCGAGGAAGCGGAAGAGCGCCCAATACGCAAACCGCCTCTCCC
CGCGCGTTGGCCGATTCATTAATGCAGCTGGCACGACAGGTTTCCCGACTGGAAAGCGGGCAGTGAGCGC
AACGCAATTAATGTGAGTTAGCTCACTCATTAGGCACCCCAGGCTTTACACTTTATGCTTCCGGCTCGTA
TGTTGTGTGGAATTGTGAGCGGATAACAATTTCACACAGGAAACAGCTATGACCATGATTACGCCAAGCG
CGCAATTAACCCTCACTAAAGGGAACAAAAGCTGGAGCTGCAAGCTTAATGTAGTCTTATGCAATACTCT
TGTAGTCTTGCAACATGGTAACGATGAGTTAGCAACATGCCTTACAAGGAGAGAAAAAGCACCGTGCATG
CCGATTGGTGGAAGTAAGGTGGTACGATCGTGCCTTATTAGGAAGGCAACAGACGGGTCTGACATGGATT
GGACGAACCACTGAATTGCCGCATTGCAGAGATATTGTATTTAAGTGCCTAGCTCGATACAATAAACGGG
TCTCTCTGGTTAGACCAGATCTGAGCCTGGGAGCTCTCTGGCTAACTAGGGAACCCACTGCTTAAGCCTC
AATAAAGCTTGCCTTGAGTGCTTCAAGTAGTGTGTGCCCGTCTGTTGTGTGACTCTGGTAACTAGAGATC
CCTCAGACCCTTTTAGTCAGTGTGGAAAATCTCTAGCAGTGGCGCCCGAACAGGGACCTGAAAGCGAAAG
GGAAACCAGAGCTCTCTCGACGCAGGACTCGGCTTGCTGAAGCGCGCACGGCAAGAGGCGAGGGGCGGCG
ACTGGTGAGTACGCCAAAAATTTTGACTAGCGGAGGCTAGAAGGAGAGAGATGGGTGCGAGAGCGTCAGT
ATTAAGCGGGGGAGAATTAGATCGCGATGGGAAAAAATTCGGTTAAGGCCAGGGGGAAAGAAAAAATATA
AATTAAAACATATAGTATGGGCAAGCAGGGAGCTAGAACGATTCGCAGTTAATCCTGGCCTGTTAGAAAC
ATCAGAAGGCTGTAGACAAATACTGGGACAGCTACAACCATCCCTTCAGACAGGATCAGAAGAACTTAGA
TCATTATATAATACAGTAGCAACCCTCTATTGTGTGCATCAAAGGATAGAGATAAAAGACACCAAGGAAG
CTTTAGACAAGATAGAGGAAGAGCAAAACAAAAGTAAGACCACCGCACAGCAAGCGGCCGCTGATCTTCA
GACCTGGAGGAGGAGATATGAGGGACAATTGGAGAAGTGAATTATATAAATATAAAGTAGTAAAAATTGA
ACCATTAGGAGTAGCACCCACCAAGGCAAAGAGAAGAGTGGTGCAGAGAGAAAAAAGAGCAGTGGGAATA
GGAGCTTTGTTCCTTGGGTTCTTGGGAGCAGCAGGAAGCACTATGGGCGCAGCCTCAATGACGCTGACGG
TACAGGCCAGACAATTATTGTCTGGTATAGTGCAGCAGCAGAACAATTTGCTGAGGGCTATTGAGGCGCA
ACAGCATCTGTTGCAACTCACAGTCTGGGGCATCAAGCAGCTCCAGGCAAGAATCCTGGCTGTGGAAAGA
TACCTAAAGGATCAACAGCTCCTGGGGATTTGGGGTTGCTCTGGAAAACTCATTTGCACCACTGCTGTGC
CTTGGAATGCTAGTTGGAGTAATAAATCTCTGGAACAGATTGGAATCACACGACCTGGATGGAGTGGGAC
AGAGAAATTAACAATTACACAAGCTTAATACACTCCTTAATTGAAGAATCGCAAAACCAGCAAGAAAAGA
ATGAACAAGAATTATTGGAATTAGATAAATGGGCAAGTTTGTGGAATTGGTTTAACATAACAAATTGGCT
GTGGTATATAAAATTATTCATAATGATAGTAGGAGGCTTGGTAGGTTTAAGAATAGTTTTTGCTGTACTT
TCTATAGTGAATAGAGTTAGGCAGGGATATTCACCATTATCGTTTCAGACCCACCTCCCAACCCCGAGGG
GACCCGACAGGCCCGAAGGAATAGAAGAAGAAGGTGGAGAGAGAGACAGAGACAGATCCATTCGATTAGT
GAACGGATCTCGACGGTTAACTTTTAAAAGAAAAGGGGGGATTGGGGGGTACAGTGCAGGGGAAAGAATA
GTAGACATAATAGCAACAGACATACAAACTAAAGAATTACAAAAACAAATTACAAAAATTCAAAATTTTA
TCGATAAGCTTGGGAGTTCCGCGTTACATAACTTACGGTAAATGGCCCGCCTGGCTGACCGCCCAACGAC
CCCCGCCCATTGACGTCAATAATGACGTATGTTCCCATAGTAACGCCAATAGGGACTTTCCATTGACGTC
AATGGGTGGAGTATTTACGGTAAACTGCCCACTTGGCAGTACATCAAGTGTATCATATGCCAAGTACGCC
CCCTATTGACGTCAATGACGGTAAATGGCCCGCCTGGCATTATGCCCAGTACATGACCTTATGGGACTTT
CCTACTTGGCAGTACATCTACGTATTAGTCATCGCTATTACCATGGTGATGCGGTTTTGGCAGTACATCA
ATGGGCGTGGATAGCGGTTTGACTCACGGGGATTTCCAAGTCTCCACCCCATTGACGTCAATGGGAGTTT
GTTTTGGCACCAAAATCAACGGGACTTTCCAAAATGTCGTAACAACTCCGCCCCATTGACGCAAATGGGC
GGTAGGCGTGTACGGTGGGAGGTCTATATAAGCAGAGCTCGTTTAGTGAACCGTCAGATCGCCTGGAGAC
GCCATCCACGCTGTTTTGACCTCCATAGAAGACACCGACTCTAGTCCAGTGTGGTGGAATTCTGCAGATA
TCAACAAGTTTGTACAAAAAAGCAGGCTTTAAAGGAACCAATTCAGTCGACTGGATCCAGCATGGAGCCT
TCGGCTGACTGGCTGGCCACGGCCGCGGCCCGGGGTCGGGTAGAGGAGGTGCGGGCGCTGCTGGAGGCGG
GGGCGCTGCCCAACGCACCGAATAGTTACGGTCGGAGGCCGATCCAGGTCATGATGATGGGCAGCGCCCG
AGTGGCGGAGCTGCTGCTGCTCCACGGCGCGGAGCCCAACTGCGCCGACCCCGCCACTCTCACCCGACCC
GTGCACGACGCTGCCCGGGAGGGCTTCCTGGACACGCTGGTGGTGCTGCACCGGGCCGGGGCGCGGCTGG
ACGTGCGCGATGCCTGGGGCCGTCTGCCCGTGGACCTGGCTGAGGAGCTGGGCCATCGCGATGTCGCACG
GTACCTGCGCGCGGCTGCGGGGGGCACCAGAGGCAGTAACCATGCCCGCATAGATGCCGCGGAAGGTCCC
TCAGACATCCCCGATTGAAAGGAATTCTGCAGATATCCATCACACTGGCCGCTCGAGATATCTAGACCCA
GCTTTCTTGTACAAAGTGGTTGATATCCAGCACAGTGGCGGCCGCTCGACAATCAACCTCTGGATTACAA
AATTTGTGAAAGATTGACTGGTATTCTTAACTATGTTGCTCCTTTTACGCTATGTGGATACGCTGCTTTA
ATGCCTTTGTATCATGCTATTGCTTCCCGTATGGCTTTCATTTTCTCCTCCTTGTATAAATCCTGGTTGC
TGTCTCTTTATGAGGAGTTGTGGCCCGTTGTCAGGCAACGTGGCGTGGTGTGCACTGTGTTTGCTGACGC
AACCCCCACTGGTTGGGGCATTGCCACCACCTGTCAGCTCCTTTCCGGGACTTTCGCTTTCCCCCTCCCT
ATTGCCACGGCGGAACTCATCGCCGCCTGCCTTGCCCGCTGCTGGACAGGGGCTCGGCTGTTGGGCACTG
ACAATTCCGTGGTGTTGTCGGGGAAGCTGACGTCCTTTCCATGGCTGCTCGCCTGTGTTGCCACCTGGAT
TCTGCGCGGGACGTCCTTCTGCTACGTCCCTTCGGCCCTCAATCCAGCGGACCTTCCTTCCCGCGGCCTG
CTGCCGGCTCTGCGGCCTCTTCCGCGTCTTCGCCTTCGCCCTCAGACGAGTCGGATCTCCCTTTGGGCCG
CCTCCCCGCCTGGAATTCTGCAGATATCCGGACTAGTGATCTAATTCTACCGGGTAGGGGAGGCGCTTTT
CCCAAGGCAGTCTGGAGCATGCGCTTTAGCAGCCCCGCTGGGCACTTGGCGCTACACAAGTGGCCTCTGG
CCTCGCACACATTCCACATCCACCGGTAGGCGCCAACCGGCTCCGTTCTTTGGTGGCCCCTTCGCGCCAC
CTTCTACTCCTCCCCTAGTCAGGAAGTTCCCCCCCGCCCCGCAGCTCGCGTCGTGCAGGACGTGACAAAT
GGAAGTAGCACGTCTCACTAGTCTCGTGCAGATGGACAGCACCGCTGAGCAATGGAAGCGGGTAGGCCTT
TGGGGCAGCGGCCAATAGCAGCTTTGCTCCTTCGCTTTCTGGGCTCAGAGGCTGGGAAGGGGTGGGTCCG
GGGGCGGGCTCAGGGGCGGGCTCAGGGGCGGGGCGGGCGCCCGAAGGTCCTCCGGAGGCCCGGCATTCTG
CACGCTTCAAAAGCGCACGTCTGCCGCGCTGTTCTCCTCTTCCTCATCTCCGGGCCTTTCGACCTGCAGC
CAATATGGGATCGGCCATTGAACAAGATGGATTGCACGCAGGTTCTCCGGCCGCTTGGGTGGAGAGGCTA
TTCGGCTATGACTGGGCACAACAGACAATCGGCTGCTCTGATGCCGCCGTGTTCCGGCTGTCAGCGCAGG
GGCGCCCGGTTCTTTTTGTCAAGACCGACCTGTCCGGTGCCCTGAATGAACTGCAGGACGAGGCAGCGCG
GCTATCGTGGCTGGCCACGACGGGCGTTCCTTGCGCAGCTGTGCTCGACGTTGTCACTGAAGCGGGAAGG
GACTGGCTGCTATTGGGCGAAGTGCCGGGGCAGGATCTCCTGTCATCTCACCTTGCTCCTGCCGAGAAAG
TATCCATCATGGCTGATGCAATGCGGCGGCTGCATACGCTTGATCCGGCTACCTGCCCATTCGACCACCA
AGCGAAACATCGCATCGAGCGAGCACGTACTCGGATGGAAGCCGGTCTTGTCGATCAGGATGATCTGGAC
GAAGAGCATCAGGGGCTCGCGCCAGCCGAACTGTTCGCCAGGCTCAAGGCGCGCATGCCCGACGGCGAGG
ATCTCGTCGTGACCCATGGCGATGCCTGCTTGCCGAATATCATGGTGGAAAATGGCCGCTTTTCTGGATT
CATCGACTGTGGCCGGCTGGGTGTGGCGGACCGCTATCAGGACATAGCGTTGGCTACCCGTGATATTGCT
GAAGAGCTTGGCGGCGAATGGGCTGACCGCTTCCTCGTGCTTTACGGTATCGCCGCTCCCGATTCGCAGC
GCATCGCCTTCTATCGCCTTCTTGACGAGTTCTTCTGAGGGGATCCGTCGAGGGCCCGGTACCTTTAAGA
CCAATGACTTACAAGGCAGCTGTAGATCTTAGCCACTTTTTAAAAGAAAAGGGGGGACTGGAAGGGCTAG
CTCACTCCCAACGAAGACAAGATCTGCTTTTTGCTTGTACTGGGTCTCTCTGGTTAGACCAGATCTGAGC
CTGGGAGCTCTCTGGCTGCCTAGGGAACCCACTGCTTAAGCCTCAATAAAGCTTGCCTTGAGTGCTTCAA
GTAGTGTGTGCCCGTCTGTTGTGTGACTCTGGTAACTAGAGATCCCTCAGACCCTTTTAGTCAGTGTGGA
AAATCTCTAGCAGTAGTAGTTCATGTCATCTTATTATTCAGTATTTATAACTTGCAAAGAAATGAATATC
AGAGAGTGAGAGGAACTTGTTTATTGCAGCTTATAATGGTTACAAATAAAGCAATAGCATCACAAATTTC
ACAAATAAAGCATTTTTTTCACTGCATTCTAGTTGTGGTTTGTCCAAACTCATCAATGTATCTTATCATG
TCTGGCTCTAGCTATCCCGCCCCTAACTCCGCCCAGTTCCGCCCATTCTCCGCCCCATGGCTGACTAATT
TTTTTTATTTATGCAGAGGCCGAGGCCGCCTCGGCCTCTGAGCTATTCCAGAAGTAGTGAGGAGGCTTTT
TTGGAGGCCTAGGCTTTTGCGTCGAGACGTACCCAATTCGCCCTATAGTGAGTCGTATTACGCGCGCTCA
CTGGCCGTCGTTTTACAACGTCGTGACTGGGAAAACCCTGGCGTTACCCAACTTAATCGCCTTGCAGCAC
ATCCCCCTTTCGCCAGCTGGCGTAATAGCGAAGAGGCCCGCACCGATCGCCCTTCCCAACAGTTGCGCAG
CCTGAATGGCGAATGGCGCG
[124 nt withheld, positions 8211-8334]
C
[91 nt withheld, positions 8336-8426]
A
[49 nt withheld, positions 8428-8476]
CCTTTGACGTTGGAGTCCACGTTCTTT
[37 nt withheld, positions 8504-8540]
ACCCTATCTCGGTCTATTCTTTTGATTTATAAGGGATTTTGCCGATTTCGGCCTATTGGTTAAAAAATGA
GCTGATTTAACAAAAATTTAACGCGAATTTTAACAAAATATTAACGTTTACAATTTCC
Features (pLannotate 1.2.2; 30 found; start..end, strand, type, name):
     27..131     +  promoter       AmpR promoter: bla
    132..992     +  CDS            AmpR: β-lactamase; bla; confers resistance to ampicillin, carbenicillin, and related antibiotics
   1163..1751    +  rep_origin     ori: high-copy-number ColE1/pMB1/pBR322/pUC origin of replication
   1934..2026    +  CDS            lacI (fragment): lac repressor; lacI; The lac repressor binds to the lac operator to inhibit transcription in E. coli. This inhibition can be relieved by adding lactose or isopropyl-β-D-thiogalactopyranoside (IPTG).
   2039..2060    +  protein_bind   CAP binding site: CAP binding activates transcription in the presence of cAMP. E. coli catabolite activator protein
   2075..2105    +  promoter       lac promoter: promoter for the E. coli lac operon
   2113..2129    +  protein_bind   lac operator: The lac repressor binds to the lac operator to inhibit transcription in E. coli. This inhibition can be relieved by adding lactose or isopropyl-β-D-thiogalactopyranoside (IPTG). lac repressor encoded by lacI
   2174..2192    +  promoter       T3 promoter: promoter for bacteriophage T3 RNA polymerase
   2220..2441    +  promoter       RSV promoter: Rous sarcoma virus enhancer/promoter
   2448..2628    +  LTR            5' LTR (truncated): truncated 5' long terminal repeat (LTR) from HIV-1
   2672..2797    +  misc_feature   HIV-1 Ψ: packaging signal of human immunodeficiency virus type 1
   2781..3144    +  CDS            HIV-1 gag (fragment): gag protein from human immunodeficiency virus 1; gag
   3239..3575    +  ncRNA          RRE: Accession: RF00036 - HIV Rev response element
   3611..4000    +  CDS            env (fragment): ENV_HV1H2 - Experimental evidence at protein level: Swiss-Prot protein existence level 1. [Transmembrane protein gp41]: Acts as a class I viral fusion protein. Under the current model, the protein has at least 3 conformational states: pre-fusion native state, pre-hairpin intermediate state, and post-fusion hairpin state. During fusion of viral and target intracellular membranes, the coiled coil regions (heptad repeats) assume a trimer-of-hairpins structure, positioning the fusion peptide in close proximity to the C-terminal region of the ectodomain. The formation of this structure appears to d
   4012..4129    +  misc_feature   cPPT/CTS: central polypurine tract and central termination sequence of HIV-1
   4152..4455    +  enhancer       CMV enhancer: human cytomegalovirus immediate early enhancer
   4456..4659    +  promoter       CMV promoter: human cytomegalovirus (CMV) immediate early promoter
   4764..4788    +  protein_bind   attB1: mutant version of attB; recombination site for the Gateway® BP reaction BP Clonase™
   4795..5265    +  CDS            CDKN2A: CDN2A_HUMAN - Also known as CDKN2, MTS1. Experimental evidence at protein level: Swiss-Prot protein existence level 1. Acts as a negative regulator of the proliferation of normal cells by interacting strongly with CDK4 and CDK6. This inhibits their ability to interact with cyclins D and to phosphorylate the retinoblastoma protein. From Homo sapiens (Human).
   5316..5340    -  protein_bind   attB2: mutant version of attB; recombination site for the Gateway® BP reaction BP Clonase™
   5371..5959    +  misc_feature   WPRE: woodchuck hepatitis virus posttranscriptional regulatory element
   6002..6501    +  promoter       PGK promoter: mouse phosphoglycerate kinase 1 promoter
   6515..7318    +  CDS            NeoR/KanR: aminoglycoside phosphotransferase from Tn5; aph(3')-II (or nptII); confers resistance to neomycin, kanamycin, and G418 (Geneticin®)
   7339..7407    +  CDS            nef (fragment): NEF_HV1Z2 - Experimental evidence at protein level: Swiss-Prot protein existence level 1. Extracellular Nef protein targets CD4(+) T-lymphocytes for apoptosis by interacting with CXCR4 surface receptors. From Human immunodeficiency virus type 1 group M subtype D (isolate Z2/CDC-Z34) (HIV-1).
   7409..7642    +  LTR            3' LTR (ΔU3): self-inactivating 3' long terminal repeat (LTR) from HIV-1
   7714..7835    +  polyA_signal   SV40 poly(A) signal: SV40 polyadenylation signal
   7854..7989    +  rep_origin     SV40 ori: SV40 origin of replication
   8022..8040    -  promoter       T7 promoter: promoter for bacteriophage T7 RNA polymerase
   8048..8203    +  CDS            lacZα (fragment): LacZα fragment of β-galactosidase; lacZ fragment
   8211..8666    +  rep_origin     f1 ori (sequence partly withheld): f1 bacteriophage origin of replication; arrow indicates direction of (+) strand synthesis
