[The description below was written by a language model from this plasmid's Addgene catalogue record and pLannotate feature annotations shown in this document.]
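Description:
pLenti CMV p16 Neo (w111-1) is a third-generation, self-inactivating HIV-1-based lentiviral transfer vector for constitutive expression of human p16 (CDKN2A, the INK4A cyclin-dependent kinase inhibitor) in mammalian cells. It is built on the p156RRL-sinPPT-CMV-GFP-PRE backbone and totals about 8.7 kb. In bacteria it is maintained through a high-copy ColE1/pUC-type origin and selected with ampicillin via the β-lactamase gene. The recommended host is a recombination-deficient strain, as is usual for LTR-containing plasmids. An f1 origin, an SV40 origin, lac regulatory remnants and T3/T7 promoters are also annotated in the backbone.

The viral genome is transcribed in packaging cells from a chimeric RSV promoter fused to a truncated 5' LTR, which makes it Tat-independent. It carries the Ψ packaging signal with partial gag sequence, the Rev response element, an env fragment and the cPPT/CTS element that aids nuclear import. The 3' LTR has the ΔU3 deletion, which inactivates LTR promoter activity after integration, and is followed by an SV40 polyadenylation signal. Within the provirus, the CMV immediate-early enhancer/promoter drives the p16 coding sequence. The catalogue lists restriction cloning between Sal I and Xho I, although the feature table also shows attB1 and attB2 Gateway sites flanking the insert. No epitope tag or reporter is annotated. A WPRE downstream enhances transcript processing and expression. A separate mouse PGK promoter then drives the neomycin phosphotransferase gene, so transduced cells can be selected with G418.

Because p16 blocks CDK4/6 and thereby prevents phosphorylation of the retinoblastoma protein, the vector suits stable p16 overexpression to study cell-cycle arrest. The record itself does not state a specific purpose.
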