Addgene plasmid #22260: pLenti CMV p16 Neo (w111-1)
Depositing lab: Eric Campeau. Depositing organization: University of Massachusetts, Worcester.
Backbone
  Vector backbone: p156RRL-sinPPT-CMV-GFP-PRE/Nhe I
  Backbone size w/o insert (bp): 8221
  Vector type: Mammalian Expression, Lentiviral
  Selectable markers: Neomycin (select with G418)
Growth in bacteria
  Bacterial resistance: Ampicillin, 100 μg/mL
  Growth temperature: 37°C
  Growth strain: Stbl3
  Growth instructions: Stbl3, 37oC
  Copy number: High Copy
Gene/Insert
  Gene/Insert name: cyclin-dependent kinase inhibitor 2A (alt name: p16)
  Species: H. sapiens (human)
  Insert size (bp): 447
  Entrez Gene: CDKN2A (a.k.a. ARF, CAI2, CDK4I, CDKN2, CMM2, INK4, INK4A, MLM, MTS-1, MTS1, P14, P14ARF, P16, P16-INK4A, P16INK4, P16INK4A, P19, P19ARF, TP16)
  Cloning method: Restriction Enzyme; 5′ cloning site Sal I (not destroyed); 3′ cloning site Xho I (not destroyed)
  Sequencing primers: 5′ CMVforw; 3′ n/a
Resource information
  A portion of this plasmid was derived from a plasmid made by: p16 cDNA obtained from Dr. Christian Beausejour.
Terms and licenses: Academic/Nonprofit Terms; Industry Terms: Not Available to Industry
How to cite: pLenti CMV p16 Neo (w111-1) was a gift from Eric Campeau (Addgene plasmid # 22260 ; http://n2t.net/addgene:22260 ; RRID:Addgene_22260)
