>Addgene plasmid #22260 | pLenti CMV p16 Neo (w111-1) | addgene partial sequence | sequence record 28689 | 22260 with CMV-F
ATAAGCAGAGCTCGTTTAGTGAACCGTCAGATCGCCTGGAGACGCCATCCACGCTGTTTTGACCTCCATA
GAAGACACCGACTCTAGTCCAGTGTGGTGGAATTCTGCAGATATCAACAAGTTTGTACAAAAAAGCAGGC
TTTAAAGGAACCAATTCAGTCGACTGGATCCAGCATGGAGCCTTCGGCTGACTGGCTGGCCACGGCCGCG
GCCCGGGGTCGGGTAGAGGAGGTGCGGGCGCTGCTGGAGGCGGGGGCGCTGCCCAACGCACCGAATAGTT
ACGGTCGGAGGCCGATCCAGGTCATGATGATGGGCAGCGCCCGAGTGGCGGAGCTGCTGCTGCTCCACGG
CGCGGAGCCCAACTGCGCCGACCCCGCCACTCTCACCCGACCCGTGCACGACGCTGCCCGGGAGGGCTTC
CTGGACACGCTGGTGGTGCTGCACCGGGCCGGGGCGCGGCTGGACGTGCGCGATGCCTGGGGCCGTCTGC
CCGTGGACCTGGCTGAGGAGCTGGGCCATCGCGATGTCGCACGGTACCTGCGCGCGGCTGCGGGGGGCAC
CAGAGGCAGTAACCATGCCCGCATAGATGCCGCGGAAGGTCCCTCAGACATCCCCGAATTG
